>Addgene plasmid #205173 | pAG1237 FIREmate-ECFP-Fis1 | addgene full sequence | sequence record 406793 | Addgene NGS Result
TAGTTATTAATAGTAATCAATTACGGGGTCATTAGTTCATAGCCCATATATGGAGTTCCGCGTTACATAA
CTTACGGTAAATGGCCCGCCTGGCTGACCGCCCAACGACCCCCGCCCATTGACGTCAATAATGACGTATG
TTCCCATAGTAACGCCAATAGGGACTTTCCATTGACGTCAATGGGTGGAGTATTTACGGTAAACTGCCCA
CTTGGCAGTACATCAAGTGTATCATATGCCAAGTACGCCCCCTATTGACGTCAATGACGGTAAATGGCCC
GCCTGGCATTATGCCCAGTACATGACCTTATGGGACTTTCCTACTTGGCAGTACATCTACGTATTAGTCA
TCGCTATTACCATGGTGATGCGGTTTTGGCAGTACATCAATGGGCGTGGATAGCGGTTTGACTCACGGGG
ATTTCCAAGTCTCCACCCCATTGACGTCAATGGGAGTTTGTTTTGGCACCAAAATCAACGGGACTTTCCA
AAATGTCGTAACAACTCCGCCCCATTGACGCAAATGGGCGGTAGGCGTGTACGGTGGGAGGTCTATATAA
GCAGAGCTGGTTTAGTGAACCGTCAGATCCGCTAGCGCTACCGGACTCAGATCTATGATGGAGCATGTTG
CCTTTGGCAGTGAGGACATCGAGAACACTCTGGCCAATATGGACGACGAACAACTGGATAGGTTGGCCTT
TGGCGTAATTCAGCTCGATGGTGACGGGAATATCCTGCTGTACAATGCTGCTGAAGGGGACATCACTGGC
AGAGATCCCAAACAGGTGATTGGGAAGAACTTCTTCAAGGATGTTGCACCTGGAACGGATACTCCCGAGT
TTTACGGCAAATTCAAGGAAGGCGCAGCGTCAGGGAATCTGAACACCATGTTCGAATGGACGATACCGAC
AAGCAGGGGACCAACCAAGGTCAAGGTGCACTTGAAGAAAGCCCTTTCCGGTGGTGCTAGTGGTGGTGCT
AGTATGGTGAGCAAGGGCGAGGAGCTGTTCACCGGGGTGGTGCCCATCCTGGTCGAGCTGGACGGCGACG
TAAACGGCCACAAGTTCAGCGTGTCCGGCGAGGGCGAGGGCGATGCCACCTACGGCAAGCTGACCCTGAA
GTTCATCTGCACCACCGGCAAGCTGCCCGTGCCCTGGCCCACCCTCGTGACCACCCTGACCTGGGGCGTG
CAGTGCTTCAGCCGCTACCCCGACCACATGAAGCAGCACGACTTCTTCAAGTCCGCCATGCCCGAAGGCT
ACGTCCAGGAGCGCACCATCTTCTTCAAGGACGACGGCAACTACAAGACCCGCGCCGAGGTGAAGTTCGA
GGGCGACACCCTGGTGAACCGCATCGAGCTGAAGGGCATCGACTTCAAGGAGGACGGCAACATCCTGGGG
CACAAGCTGGAGTACAACTACATCAGCCACAACGTCTATATCACCGCCGACAAGCAGAAGAACGGCATCA
AGGCCAACTTCAAGATCCGCCACAACATCGAGGACGGCAGCGTGCAGCTCGCCGACCACTACCAGCAGAA
CACCCCCATCGGCGACGGCCCCGTGCTGCTGCCCGACAACCACTACCTGAGCACCCAGTCCGCCCTGAGC
AAAGACCCCAACGAGAAGCGCGATCACATGGTCCTGCTGGAGTTCGTGACCGCCGCCGGGATCACTCTCG
GCATGGACGAGCTGTACAAGTGTACAAGTCTAGAGGCGGCGGCTTACGTCCGCGGGTTGCTGCAGACAGA
GCCCCAGAACAACCAGGCCAAGGAACTGGAGCGGCTCATTGACAAGGCCATGAAGAAAGATGGACTCGTG
GGCATGGCCATCGTGGGAGGCATGGCCCTGGGTGTGGCGGGACTGGCCGGACTCATCGGACTTGCTGTGT
CCAAGTCCAAATCCTAATGAGCGGCCGCGACTCTAGATCATAATCAGCCATACCACATTTGTAGAGGTTT
TACTTGCTTTAAAAAACCTCCCACACCTCCCCCTGAACCTGAAACATAAAATGAATGCAATTGTTGTTGT
TAACTTGTTTATTGCAGCTTATAATGGTTACAAATAAAGCAATAGCATCACAAATTTCACAAATAAAGCA
TTTTTTTCACTGCATTCTAGTTGTGGTTTGTCCAAACTCATCAATGTATCTTAAGGCGTAAATTGTAAGC
GTTAATATTTTGTTAAAATTCGCGTTAAATTTTTGTTAAATCAGCTCATTTTTTAACCAATAGGCCGAAA
TCGGCAAAATCCCTTATAAATCAAAAGAATAGACCGAGATAGGGT
[37 nt withheld, positions 2286-2322]
AAAGAACGTGGACTCCAACGTCAAAGG
[49 nt withheld, positions 2350-2398]
T
[91 nt withheld, positions 2400-2490]
G
[124 nt withheld, positions 2492-2615]
CAGGTGGCACTTTTCGGGGAAATGTGCGCGGAACCCCTATTTGTTTATTTTTCTAAATACATTCAAATAT
GTATCCGCTCATGAGACAATAACCCTGATAAATGCTTCAATAATATTGAAAAAGGAAGAGTCCTGAGGCG
GAAAGAACCAGCTGTGGAATGTGTGTCAGTTAGGGTGTGGAAAGTCCCCAGGCTCCCCAGCAGGCAGAAG
TATGCAAAGCATGCATCTCAATTAGTCAGCAACCAGGTGTGGAAAGTCCCCAGGCTCCCCAGCAGGCAGA
AGTATGCAAAGCATGCATCTCAATTAGTCAGCAACCATAGTCCCGCCCCTAACTCCGCCCATCCCGCCCC
TAACTCCGCCCAGTTCCGCCCATTCTCCGCCCCATGGCTGACTAATTTTTTTTATTTATGCAGAGGCCGA
GGCCGCCTCGGCCTCTGAGCTATTCCAGAAGTAGTGAGGAGGCTTTTTTGGAGGCCTAGGCTTTTGCAAA
GATCGATCAAGAGACAGGATGAGGATCGTTTCGCATGATTGAACAAGATGGATTGCACGCAGGTTCTCCG
GCCGCTTGGGTGGAGAGGCTATTCGGCTATGACTGGGCACAACAGACAATCGGCTGCTCTGATGCCGCCG
TGTTCCGGCTGTCAGCGCAGGGGCGCCCGGTTCTTTTTGTCAAGACCGACCTGTCCGGTGCCCTGAATGA
ACTGCAAGACGAGGCAGCGCGGCTATCGTGGCTGGCCACGACGGGCGTTCCTTGCGCAGCTGTGCTCGAC
GTTGTCACTGAAGCGGGAAGGGACTGGCTGCTATTGGGCGAAGTGCCGGGGCAGGATCTCCTGTCATCTC
ACCTTGCTCCTGCCGAGAAAGTATCCATCATGGCTGATGCAATGCGGCGGCTGCATACGCTTGATCCGGC
TACCTGCCCATTCGACCACCAAGCGAAACATCGCATCGAGCGAGCACGTACTCGGATGGAAGCCGGTCTT
GTCGATCAGGATGATCTGGACGAAGAGCATCAGGGGCTCGCGCCAGCCGAACTGTTCGCCAGGCTCAAGG
CGAGCATGCCCGACGGCGAGGATCTCGTCGTGACCCATGGCGATGCCTGCTTGCCGAATATCATGGTGGA
AAATGGCCGCTTTTCTGGATTCATCGACTGTGGCCGGCTGGGTGTGGCGGACCGCTATCAGGACATAGCG
TTGGCTACCCGTGATATTGCTGAAGAGCTTGGCGGCGAATGGGCTGACCGCTTCCTCGTGCTTTACGGTA
TCGCCGCTCCCGATTCGCAGCGCATCGCCTTCTATCGCCTTCTTGACGAGTTCTTCTGAGCGGGACTCTG
GGGTTCGAAATGACCGACCAAGCGACGCCCAACCTGCCATCACGAGATTTCGATTCCACCGCCGCCTTCT
ATGAAAGGTTGGGCTTCGGAATCGTTTTCCGGGACGCCGGCTGGATGATCCTCCAGCGCGGGGATCTCAT
GCTGGAGTTCTTCGCCCACCCTAGGGGGAGGCTAACTGAAACACGGAAGGAGACAATACCGGAAGGAACC
CGCGCTATGACGGCAATAAAAAGACAGAATAAAACGCACGGTGTTGGGTCGTTTGTTCATAAACGCGGGG
TTCGGTCCCAGGGCTGGCACTCTGTCGATACCCCACCGAGACCCCATTGGGGCCAATACGCCCGCGTTTC
TTCCTTTTCCCCACCCCACCCCCCAAGTTCGGGTGAAGGCCCAGGGCTCGCAGCCAACGTCGGGGCGGCA
GGCCCTGCCATAGCCTCAGGTTACTCATATATACTTTAGATTGATTTAAAACTTCATTTTTAATTTAAAA
GGATCTAGGTGAAGATCCTTTTTGATAATCTCATGACCAAAATCCCTTAACGTGAGTTTTCGTTCCACTG
AGCGTCAGACCCCGTAGAAAAGATCAAAGGATCTTCTTGAGATCCTTTTTTTCTGCGCGTAATCTGCTGC
TTGCAAACAAAAAAACCACCGCTACCAGCGGTGGTTTGTTTGCCGGATCAAGAGCTACCAACTCTTTTTC
CGAAGGTAACTGGCTTCAGCAGAGCGCAGATACCAAATACTGTTCTTCTAGTGTAGCCGTAGTTAGGCCA
CCACTTCAAGAACTCTGTAGCACCGCCTACATACCTCGCTCTGCTAATCCTGTTACCAGTGGCTGCTGCC
AGTGGCGATAAGTCGTGTCTTACCGGGTTGGACTCAAGACGATAGTTACCGGATAAGGCGCAGCGGTCGG
GCTGAACGGGGGGTTCGTGCACACAGCCCAGCTTGGAGCGAACGACCTACACCGAACTGAGATACCTACA
GCGTGAGCTATGAGAAAGCGCCACGCTTCCCGAAGGGAGAAAGGCGGACAGGTATCCGGTAAGCGGCAGG
GTCGGAACAGGAGAGCGCACGAGGGAGCTTCCAGGGGGAAACGCCTGGTATCTTTATAGTCCTGTCGGGT
TTCGCCACCTCTGACTTGAGCGTCGATTTTTGTGATGCTCGTCAGGGGGGCGGAGCCTATGGAAAAACGC
CAGCAACGCGGCCTTTTTACGGTTCCTGGCCTTTTGCTGGCCTTTTGCTCACATGTTCTTTCCTGCGTTA
TCCCCTGATTCTGTGGATAACCGTATTACCGCCATGCAT
Features (pLannotate 1.2.2; 16 found; start..end, strand, type, name):
     61..364     +  enhancer       CMV enhancer: human cytomegalovirus immediate early enhancer
    365..568     +  promoter       CMV promoter: human cytomegalovirus (CMV) immediate early promoter
    591..614     +  misc_feature   MCS (fragment): multiple cloning site
    618..963     +  CDS            Y-FAST (fragment): small protein tag, derived from photoactive yellow protein, that allows in vivo fluorescent labeling by addition of a cell-permeant fluorogen (Plamont et al., 2016)
    984..1700    +  CDS            ECFP: ECFP is a basic (constitutively fluorescent) cyan fluorescent protein published in 1996, derived from Aequorea victoria. It has low acid sensitivity.
   1695..1904    +  CDS            FIS1 (fragment): FIS1_HUMAN - Also known as TTC11. Experimental evidence at protein level: Swiss-Prot protein existence level 1. Involved in the fragmentation of the mitochondrial network and its perinuclear clustering. Plays a minor role in the recruitment and association of the fission mediator dynamin-related protein 1 (DNM1L) to the mitochondrial surface and mitochondrial fission. Can induce cytochrome c release from the mitochondrion to the cytosol, ultimately leading to apoptosis. Also mediates peroxisomal fission. From Homo sapiens (Human).
   1926..2009    +  CDS            large T antigen (fragment): large T antigen from SV40 (simian virus 40)
   2032..2153    +  polyA_signal   SV40 poly(A) signal: SV40 polyadenylation signal
   2187..2615    -  rep_origin     f1 ori (sequence partly withheld): f1 bacteriophage origin of replication; arrow indicates direction of (+) strand synthesis
   2642..2746    +  promoter       AmpR promoter: bla
   2748..3105    +  promoter       SV40 promoter: SV40 enhancer and early promoter
   3140..3934    +  CDS            NeoR/KanR: aminoglycoside phosphotransferase from Tn5; aph(3')-II (or nptII); confers resistance to neomycin, kanamycin, and G418 (Geneticin®)
   3955..4107    +  CDS            ble (fragment): BLE_KLEPN - Experimental evidence at protein level: Swiss-Prot protein existence level 1. Binding protein with a strong affinity to the bleomycin family of antibiotics. Binds to CL990; an antimitotic-antibiotic compound. From Klebsiella pneumoniae.
   4166..4213    +  polyA_signal   HSV TK poly(A) signal: herpes simplex virus thymidine kinase polyadenylation signal (Cole and Stacy, 1985)
   4304..4320    -  polyA_signal   bGH poly(A) signal (fragment): bovine growth hormone polyadenylation signal
   4542..5130    +  rep_origin     ori: high-copy-number ColE1/pMB1/pBR322/pUC origin of replication
