[The description below was written by a language model from this plasmid's Addgene catalogue record and pLannotate feature annotations shown in this document.]
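Description:
pAG1237 FIREmate-ECFP-Fis1 is a mammalian expression plasmid of about 5.2 kb, recorded as built on a pIRES backbone by Gibson cloning, although the annotated sequence shows no IRES element. It is propagated in E. coli from a high-copy ColE1/pUC-type origin and also carries an f1 phage origin. A single NeoR/KanR (Tn5 aminoglycoside phosphotransferase) gene serves for selection in both hosts. The bacterial AmpR (bla) promoter drives it for kanamycin resistance, and the SV40 enhancer/early promoter drives it for G418 selection in mammalian cells, with an HSV TK polyadenylation signal downstream. The short ble, bGH poly(A) and SV40 large T antigen matches in the table are fragments and most likely backbone remnants rather than functional parts.

The payload is a single fusion open reading frame under the human CMV immediate-early enhancer and promoter, terminated by the SV40 poly(A) signal. It begins with FIREmate, which the annotation software matches partially to Y-FAST, the small fluorogen-binding tag derived from photoactive yellow protein. This is followed by the cyan fluorescent protein ECFP and then a fragment of human FIS1. FIS1 is a protein of the mitochondrial surface, so the fragment presumably anchors the fusion there, though the record does not state which portion of FIS1 is used or its intended localisation. ECFP allows the fusion to be seen independently of any added fluorogen. The associated publication describes a fluorogenic chemically induced dimerization technology for controlling, imaging and sensing protein proximity. The construct would therefore plausibly serve as the organelle-anchored partner to which a protein bearing the complementary dimerization domain is recruited.
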