Addgene plasmid #205173: pAG1237 FIREmate-ECFP-Fis1
Purpose: Expresses FIREmate-ECFP-Fis1 in mammalian cells
Depositing lab: Arnaud Gautier. Publication: A fluorogenic chemically induced dimerization technology for controlling, imaging and sensing protein proximity. Bottone S, Joliot O, Cakil ZV, El Hajji L, Rakotoarison LM, Boncompain G, Perez F, Gautier A. Nat Methods. 2023 Aug 28. doi: 10.1038/s41592-023-01988-8. PubMed 37640938.
Backbone
  Vector backbone: pIRES
  Backbone size w/o insert (bp): 4005
  Vector type: Mammalian Expression
  Selectable markers: Neomycin (select with G418)
Growth in bacteria
  Bacterial resistance: Kanamycin, 50 μg/mL
  Growth temperature: 37°C
  Growth strain: DH5alpha
  Copy number: High Copy
Gene/Insert
  Gene/Insert name: FIREmate-ECFP-Fis1
  Cloning method: Gibson Cloning
  Sequencing primers: 5′ cgcaaatgggcggtaggcgtg
Terms and licenses: Academic/Nonprofit Terms; Industry Terms: Not Available to Industry
How to cite: pAG1237 FIREmate-ECFP-Fis1 was a gift from Arnaud Gautier (Addgene plasmid # 205173 ; http://n2t.net/addgene:205173 ; RRID:Addgene_205173)
